>Addgene plasmid #220224 | pssAAV_Seq17_CMV_bglobin_3NLS_Venus_WPRE_polyA | addgene full sequence | sequence record 438066 | Addgene NGS Result
CCTGCAGGCAGCTGCGCGCTCGCTCGCTCACTGAGGCCGCCCGGGCGTCGGGCGACCTTTGGTCGCCCGG
CCTCAGTGAGCGAGCGAGCGCGCAGAGAGGGAGTGGCCAACTCCATCACTAGGGGTTCCTGCGGCCGCAC
GCGTCTTTTCTTTTTTCTAATTTATTTTAATTTATTCACTTTACATCCCACTCACTGCCCCCTCCCACTC
ACACCCTCCCACAATCCTTTCCCCATCCCCCATCCCCCATCCCCTTTTCTTCTGAGCAGGTGGGGGTCCC
ATGGGTATTCCCTAACCCTGCCACTTCAAGTCTTCCTCTCCCACTGAGGCGAGGCAAGGCAGCCCAGCTA
GAACATATCCCACAGACAGGCAACAGCTTTTGGGATAGCGCTCATTCTGGTTGTTTAGAACCCATATGAA
GACCAAGCTGCACATCTGCTACATTCGTAAAAGGAAGCCTAGGTCCAGCCTGTGTATGTTCATTGGTTGG
TAGTTCAGTCTCTGAGAACTCCAAGGGTCCAGGTTAGTTGATTCTATTGGTCTTCCTGTGGAGTTCCTAT
CCCCTTCGGGGCCTGCAATCTTTCTTCCTATTCTTCTTTAAGAGTCTCCAAGCTCCATCCACCGATTGAT
TGTGAGTGTCTGTATCTGCCTGAGTCAGCTGCTGGGTGGAGCCTCTCAGAGAACAACATGCTCCTGTCTT
CAAGCATAACAGAGTATCATTAATAATGTAAGGGATTGGGCTTGCCCATAGGATGGATCTCAGGACGGTT
ATTGGTTGGCCATTCCGTCAGTCTCTGCTCCCTGCCCCGTGCCTACACTTCGTGTAGACAGGATAAATTT
TGGGTTGAAAGTTTTGTGGCTGGGTTGGTGTCTGTATCACTGCACTGGGGTACAGGAGATAGCCTCTTCA
GGTTCCATATCCACAATGTTGTGAATCACAGTTTCACAGTTAATGTCATCCCCATTGATTCTTGCTGCCC
CCTTTTCTTCAAAGTTCTCTCAGCCTTGACGGGAGGAGTGTGAGACAGACATTACATCTAGGGCTGAGTA
TTCTGTAGTCTCTTATTCTCTGCACCATGGCCAGTTGTGGTTCTCTGCGTTACATGCTATCTGCTTCAAA
AAAGAAGCTTCCTTGATGGGGCTTGTTTGATGCACTAACCCATGCACCATGTCCATTTAGCAGAAATAAT
AGTAGATTGGCTCTGCTCTCTTGACAAGGGGTCATGGTCCGTGCAATGGCCTCTGAACTGACCCTCATTA
TCTACGCGTCTAGTTATTAATAGTAATCAATTACGGGGTCATTAGTTCATAGCCCATATATGGAGTTCCG
CGTTACATAACTTACGGTAAATGGCCCGCCTGGCTGACCGCCCAACGACCCCCGCCCATTGACGTCAATA
ATGACGTATGTTCCCATAGTAACGCCAATAGGGACTTTCCATTGACGTCAATGGGTGGAGTATTTACGGT
AAACTGCCCACTTGGCAGTACATCAAGTGTATCATATGCCAAGTACGCCCCCTATTGACGTCAATGACGG
TAAATGGCCCGCCTGGCATTATGCCCAGTACATGACCTTATGGGACTTTCCTACTTGGCAGTACATCTAC
GTATTAGTCATCGCTATTACCATGGTGATGCGGTTTTGGCAGTACATCAATGGGCGTGGATAGCGGTTTG
ACTCACGGGGATTTCCAAGTCTCCACCCCATTGACGTCAATGGGAGTTTGTTTTGGCACCAAAATCAACG
GGACTTTCCAAAATGTCGTAACAACTCCGCCCCATTGACGCAAATGGGCGGTAGGCGTGTACGGTGGGAG
GTCTATATAAGCAGAGCTCGTTTAGTGAACCGTCAGATCGCCTGGAGACGCCATCCACGCTGTTTTGACC
TCCATAGAAGACACCGGGACCGATCCAGCCTCCGCGGATTCGAATCCCGGCCGGGAACGGTGCATTGGAA
CGCGGATTCCCCGTGCCAAGAGTGACGTAAGTACCGCCTATAGAGTCTATAGGCCCACAAAAAATGCTTT
CTTCTTTTAATATACTTTTTTGTTTATCTTATTTCTAATACTTTCCCTAATCTCTTTCTTTCAGGGCAAT
AATGATACAATGTATCATGCCTCTTTGCACCATTCTAAAGAATAACAGTGATAATTTCTGGGTTAAGGCA
ATAGCAATATTTCTGCATATAAATATTTCTGCATATAAATTGTAACTGATGTAAGAGGTTTCATATTGCT
AATAGCAGCTACAATCCAGCTACCATTCTGCTTTTATTTTATGGTTGGGATAAGGCTGGATTATTCTGAG
TCCAAGCTAGGCCCTTTTGCTAATCATGTTCATACCTCTTATCTTCCTCCCACAGCTCCTGGGCAACGTG
CTGGTCTGTGTGCTGGCCCATCACTTTGGCAAAGAATTGGGATTCGAACATCGATACCATGGACCCAAAA
AAGAAGCGGAAGGTCCCAAAAAAGAAGCGGAAGGTCGAATTCCCAAAAAAGAAGCGGAAGGTCATGGTGA
GCAAGGGCGAGGAGCTGTTCACCGGGGTGGTGCCCATCCTGGTCGAGCTGGACGGCGACGTAAACGGCCA
CAAGTTCAGCGTGTCCGGCGAGGGCGAGGGCGATGCCACCTACGGCAAGCTGACCCTGAAGCTGATCTGC
ACCACCGGCAAGCTGCCCGTGCCCTGGCCCACCCTCGTGACCACCCTGGGCTACGGCCTGCAGTGCTTCG
CCCGCTACCCCGACCACATGAAGCAGCACGACTTCTTCAAGTCCGCCATGCCCGAAGGCTACGTCCAGGA
GCGCACCATCTTCTTCAAGGACGACGGCAACTACAAGACCCGCGCCGAGGTGAAGTTCGAGGGCGACACC
CTGGTGAACCGCATCGAGCTGAAGGGCATCGACTTCAAGGAGGACGGCAACATCCTGGGGCACAAGCTGG
AGTACAACTACAACAGCCACAACGTCTATATCACCGCCGACAAGCAGAAGAACGGCATCAAGGCCAACTT
CAAGATCCGCCACAACATCGAGGACGGCGGCGTGCAGCTCGCCGACCACTACCAGCAGAACACCCCCATC
GGCGACGGCCCCGTGCTGCTGCCCGACAACCACTACCTGAGCTACCAGTCCGCCCTGAGCAAAGACCCCA
ACGAGAAGCGCGATCACATGGTCCTGCTGGAGTTCGTGACCGCCGCCGGGATCACTCTCGGCATGGACGA
GCTGTACAAGTAAGGATCCTCTAGAGTCGACCTGCAGAAGCTTCAAGCTTATCGATAATCAACCTCTGGA
TTACAAAATTTGTGAAAGATTGACTGGTATTCTTAACTATGTTGCTCCTTTTACGCTATGTGGATACGCT
GCTTTAATGCCTTTGTATCATGCTATTGCTTCCCGTATGGCTTTCATTTTCTCCTCCTTGTATAAATCCT
GGTTGCTGTCTCTTTATGAGGAGTTGTGGCCCGTTGTCAGGCAACGTGGCGTGGTGTGCACTGTGTTTGC
TGACGCAACCCCCACTGGTTGGGGCATTGCCACCACCTGTCAGCTCCTTTCCGGGACTTTCGCTTTCCCC
CTCCCTATTGCCACGGCGGAACTCATCGCCGCCTGCCTTGCCCGCTGCTGGACAGGGGCTCGGCTGTTGG
GCACTGACAATTCCGTGGTGTTGTCGGGGAAATCATCGTCCTTTCCTTGGCTGCTCGCCTGTGTTGCCAC
CTGGATTCTGCGCGGGACGTCCTTCTGCTACGTCCCTTCGGCCCTCAATCCAGCGGACCTTCCTTCCCGC
GGCCTGCTGCCGGCTCTGCGGCCTCTTCCGCGTCTTCGCCTTCGCCCTCAGACGAGTCGGATCTCCCTTT
GGGCCGCCTCCCCGCATCGATACCGTCGACCTCGAGACCTAGATCTACGGGTGGCATCCCTGTGACCCCT
CCCCAGTGCCTCTCCTGGCCCTGGAAGTTGCCACTCCAGTGCCCACCAGCCTTGTCCTAATAAAATTAAG
TTGCATCATTTTGTCTGACTAGGTGTCCTTCTATAATATTATGGGGTGGAGGGGGGTGGTATGGAGCAAG
GGGCAAGTTGGGAAGACAACCTGTAGGGCCTGCGGGGTCTATTGGGAACCAAGCTGGAGTGCAGTGGCAC
AATCTTGGCTCACTGCAATCTCCGCCTCCTGGGTTCAAGCGATTCTCCTGCCTCAGCCTCCCGAGTTGTT
GGGATTCCAGGCATGCATGACCAGGCTCAGCTAATTTTTGTTTTTTTGGTAGAGACGGGGTTTCACCATA
TTGGCCAGGCTGGTCTCCAACTCCTAATCTCAGGTGATCTACCCACCTTGGCCTCCCAAATTGCTGGGAT
TACAGGCGTGAACCACTGCTCCCTTCCCTGTCCTTCTGATTTTGTAGGTAACCACGTGCGGACCGAGCGG
CCGCAGGAACCCCTAGTGATGGAGTTGGCCACTCCCTCTCTGCGCGCTCGCTCGCTCACTGAGGCCGGGC
GACCAAAGGTCGCCCGACGCCCGGGCTTTGCCCGGGCGGCCTCAGTGAGCGAGCGAGCGCGCAGCTGCCT
GCAGGGGCGCCTGATGCGGTATTTTCTCCTTACGCATCTGTGCGGTATTTCACACCGCATA
[95 nt withheld, positions 4612-4706]
T
[46 nt withheld, positions 4708-4753]
C
[141 nt withheld, positions 4755-4895]
CCTTTGACGTTGGAGTCCACGTTCTTT
[37 nt withheld, positions 4923-4959]
ACTCTATCTCGGGCTATTCTTTTGATTTATAAGGGATTTTGCCGATTTCGGTCTATTGGTTAAAAAATGA
GCTGATTTAACAAAAATTTAACGCGAATTTTAACAAAATATTAACGTTTACAATTTTATGGTGCACTCTC
AGTACAATCTGCTCTGATGCCGCATAGTTAAGCCAGCCCCGACACCCGCCAACACCCGCTGACGCGCCCT
GACGGGCTTGTCTGCTCCCGGCATCCGCTTACAGACAAGCTGTGACCGTCTCCGGGAGCTGCATGTGTCA
GAGGTTTTCACCGTCATCACCGAAACGCGCGAGACGAAAGGGCCTCGTGATACGCCTATTTTTATAGGTT
AATGTCATGATAATAATGGTTTCTTAGACGTCAGGTGGCACTTTTCGGGGAAATGTGCGCGGAACCCCTA
TTTGTTTATTTTTCTAAATACATTCAAATATGTATCCGCTCATGAGACAATAACCCTGATAAATGCTTCA
ATAATATTGAAAAAGGAAGAGTATGAGTATTCAACATTTCCGTGTCGCCCTTATTCCCTTTTTTGCGGCA
TTTTGCCTTCCTGTTTTTGCTCACCCAGAAACGCTGGTGAAAGTAAAAGATGCTGAAGATCAGTTGGGTG
CACGAGTGGGTTACATCGAACTGGATCTCAACAGCGGTAAGATCCTTGAGAGTTTTCGCCCCGAAGAACG
TTTTCCAATGATGAGCACTTTTAAAGTTCTGCTATGTGGCGCGGTATTATCCCGTATTGACGCCGGGCAA
GAGCAACTCGGTCGCCGCATACACTATTCTCAGAATGACTTGGTTGAGTACTCACCAGTCACAGAAAAGC
ATCTTACGGATGGCATGACAGTAAGAGAATTATGCAGTGCTGCCATAACCATGAGTGATAACACTGCGGC
CAACTTACTTCTGACAACGATCGGAGGACCGAAGGAGCTAACCGCTTTTTTGCACAACATGGGGGATCAT
GTAACTCGCCTTGATCGTTGGGAACCGGAGCTGAATGAAGCCATACCAAACGACGAGCGTGACACCACGA
TGCCTGTAGCAATGGCAACAACGTTGCGCAAACTATTAACTGGCGAACTACTTACTCTAGCTTCCCGGCA
ACAATTAATAGACTGGATGGAGGCGGATAAAGTTGCAGGACCACTTCTGCGCTCGGCCCTTCCGGCTGGC
TGGTTTATTGCTGATAAATCTGGAGCCGGTGAGCGTGGGTCTCGCGGTATCATTGCAGCACTGGGGCCAG
ATGGTAAGCCCTCCCGTATCGTAGTTATCTACACGACGGGGAGTCAGGCAACTATGGATGAACGAAATAG
ACAGATCGCTGAGATAGGTGCCTCACTGATTAAGCATTGGTAACTGTCAGACCAAGTTTACTCATATATA
CTTTAGATTGATTTAAAACTTCATTTTTAATTTAAAAGGATCTAGGTGAAGATCCTTTTTGATAATCTCA
TGACCAAAATCCCTTAACGTGAGTTTTCGTTCCACTGAGCGTCAGACCCCGTAGAAAAGATCAAAGGATC
TTCTTGAGATCCTTTTTTTCTGCGCGTAATCTGCTGCTTGCAAACAAAAAAACCACCGCTACCAGCGGTG
GTTTGTTTGCCGGATCAAGAGCTACCAACTCTTTTTCCGAAGGTAACTGGCTTCAGCAGAGCGCAGATAC
CAAATACTGTTCTTCTAGTGTAGCCGTAGTTAGGCCACCACTTCAAGAACTCTGTAGCACCGCCTACATA
CCTCGCTCTGCTAATCCTGTTACCAGTGGCTGCTGCCAGTGGCGATAAGTCGTGTCTTACCGGGTTGGAC
TCAAGACGATAGTTACCGGATAAGGCGCAGCGGTCGGGCTGAACGGGGGGTTCGTGCACACAGCCCAGCT
TGGAGCGAACGACCTACACCGAACTGAGATACCTACAGCGTGAGCTATGAGAAAGCGCCACGCTTCCCGA
AGGGAGAAAGGCGGACAGGTATCCGGTAAGCGGCAGGGTCGGAACAGGAGAGCGCACGAGGGAGCTTCCA
GGGGGAAACGCCTGGTATCTTTATAGTCCTGTCGGGTTTCGCCACCTCTGACTTGAGCGTCGATTTTTGT
GATGCTCGTCAGGGGGGCGGAGCCTATGGAAAAACGCCAGCAACGCGGCCTTTTTACGGTTCCTGGCCTT
TTGCTGGCCTTTTGCTCACATGT
Features (pLannotate 1.2.2; 21 found; start..end, strand, type, name):
     12..39      +  repeat_region  AAV2 ITR (fragment): inverted terminal repeat of adeno-associated virus serotype 2 inverted
     68..95      +  repeat_region  AAV2 ITR (fragment): inverted terminal repeat of adeno-associated virus serotype 2 inverted
    137..153     -  CDS            Zdk1 (fragment): "Zdark" protein, derived from the Z subunit of protein A, that binds to the dark state of LOV2 and is released upon irradiation (Wang et al., 2016)
   1331..1634    +  enhancer       CMV enhancer: human cytomegalovirus immediate early enhancer
   1635..1838    +  promoter       CMV promoter: human cytomegalovirus (CMV) immediate early promoter
   1987..2014    +  intron         CMV intron (fragment): modified intron A from human cytomegalovirus (CMV)
   2019..2365    +  intron         β-globin intron (fragment): internally truncated intron from human β-globin
   2369..2416    +  CDS            HBB (fragment): HBB_COLGU - Experimental evidence at transcript level: Swiss-Prot protein existence level 2. Involved in oxygen transport from the lung to the various peripheral tissues. From Colobus guereza (Mantled guereza) (Eastern black-and-white colobus monkey).
   2514..3233    +  CDS            Venus: yellow fluorescent protein (YFP) with fast and efficient maturation (Nagai et al., 2002) mammalian codon-optimized
   3234..3257    +  misc_feature   MCS (fragment): pUC18/19 multiple cloning site
   3277..3865    +  misc_feature   WPRE: woodchuck hepatitis virus posttranscriptional regulatory element
   3866..3886    +  misc_feature   MCS (fragment): pBluescript multiple cloning site
   3899..4375    +  polyA_signal   hGH poly(A) signal: human growth hormone polyadenylation signal
   4415..4555    +  repeat_region  AAV2 ITR: inverted terminal repeat of adeno-associated virus serotype 2 inverted
   4560..4611    -  misc_feature   bom (fragment): basis of mobility region from pBR322
   4630..5085    +  rep_origin     f1 ori (sequence partly withheld): f1 bacteriophage origin of replication; arrow indicates direction of (+) strand synthesis
   5086..5135    -  misc_feature   bom (fragment): basis of mobility region from pBR322
   5237..5272    -  CDS            rop (fragment): Rop protein, which maintains plasmids at low copy number; rop
   5367..5471    +  promoter       AmpR promoter: bla
   5472..6332    +  CDS            AmpR: β-lactamase; bla; confers resistance to ampicillin, carbenicillin, and related antibiotics
   6503..7091    +  rep_origin     ori: high-copy-number ColE1/pMB1/pBR322/pUC origin of replication
