[The description below was written by a language model from this plasmid's Addgene catalogue record and pLannotate feature annotations shown in this document.]
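Description:
pssAAV_Seq17_CMV_bglobin_3NLS_Venus_WPRE_polyA is a single-stranded AAV transfer plasmid built on the Stratagene pAAV backbone, deposited as a Venus-expressing validation control vector for an AAV-STARR-seq enhancer screen. It is maintained in bacteria through a high-copy ColE1/pUC-type origin and selected with ampicillin via the β-lactamase gene and its promoter; an f1 phage origin is also present. The record lists a recombination-deficient propagation strain, which is consistent with the need to preserve the repeat-rich AAV2 inverted terminal repeats. The annotation detects a complete ITR downstream of the cassette, while the upstream ITR appears only as two short fragments, which may reflect limits of sequencing or annotation across this structured region.

Between the ITRs, the human cytomegalovirus immediate-early enhancer and promoter drive a transcript that passes through a chimeric intron region (a short CMV intron A fragment and a truncated human β-globin intron, followed by a small β-globin exon fragment), which generally improves mRNA processing and expression. The coding region is the yellow fluorescent protein Venus; the plasmid name indicates three nuclear localisation signals, probably in the unannotated stretch just upstream of Venus, which would concentrate fluorescence in nuclei for easier cell counting. A WPRE boosts transcript stability and expression, and the human growth hormone polyadenylation signal terminates the message. Roughly a kilobase between the left ITR and the CMV enhancer is unannotated; the "Seq17" in the name may refer to a sequence placed there, but the record does not state its identity. The small Zdk1, rop and bom hits are probably spurious matches or backbone remnants. Packaged into AAV, the construct reports expression in mammalian cells, with the associated study working in mouse brain in vivo.
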