Addgene plasmid #220224: pssAAV_Seq17_CMV_bglobin_3NLS_Venus_WPRE_polyA
Purpose: (Empty Backbone) AAV-STARR-seq validation control vector with Venus
Depositing lab: Simon Rumpel. Depositing organization: Universitaetsmedizin Mainz. Publication: An unbiased AAV-STARR-seq screen revealing the enhancer activity map of genomic regions in the mouse brain in vivo. Chan YC, Kienle E, Oti M, Di Liddo A, Mendez-Lago M, Aschauer DF, Peter M, Pagani M, Arnold C, Vonderheit A, Schon C, Kreuz S, Stark A, Rumpel S. Sci Rep. 2023 Apr 25;13(1):6745. doi: 10.1038/s41598-023-33448-w. PubMed 37185990.
Backbone
  Vector backbone: pAAV
  Backbone manufacturer: Stratagene
  Backbone size (bp): 3000
  Vector type: Mammalian Expression, AAV
  Promoter: CMV
Growth in bacteria
  Bacterial resistance: Ampicillin, 100 μg/mL
  Growth temperature: 37°C
  Growth strain: NEB Stable
  Copy number: High Copy
Terms and licenses: Academic/Nonprofit Terms; Industry Terms: Not Available to Industry
How to cite: pssAAV_Seq17_CMV_bglobin_3NLS_Venus_WPRE_polyA was a gift from Simon Rumpel (Addgene plasmid # 220224 ; http://n2t.net/addgene:220224 ; RRID:Addgene_220224)
